Addgene plasmid #100005: pOD2045-intControl
Purpose: MosSCI targeting vector expressing an ubiquitin ligase adaptor ZIF-1, serving as a control for pOD2044-intDEG. Expression is controlled by Pelt-2 (intestine specific).
Depositing lab: Karen Oegema. Depositing organization: Ludwig Institute For Cancer Research, San Diego Branch. Publication: A toolkit for GFP-mediated tissue-specific protein degradation in C. elegans. Wang S, Tang NH, Lara-Gonzalez P, Zhao Z, Cheerambathur DK, Prevo B, Chisholm AD, Desai A, Oegema K. Development. 2017 Jun 15. pii: dev.150094. doi: 10.1242/dev.150094. PubMed 28619826.
Backbone
  Vector backbone: pCFJ151
  Backbone manufacturer: Christian Frøkjær-Jensen (Erik Jorgensen lab)
  Backbone size w/o insert (bp): 7328
  Total vector size (bp): 14163
  Vector type: Targeting vector for Mos1 transposon mediated single copy transgene insertion
  Selectable markers: Cb-unc-119(+)
Growth in bacteria
  Bacterial resistance: Ampicillin, 100 μg/mL
  Growth temperature: 37°C
  Growth strain: DH5alpha
  Copy number: High Copy
Gene/Insert 1
  Gene/Insert name: zif-1
  Species: C. elegans (nematode)
  Insert size (bp): 1594
  Entrez Gene: zif-1 (a.k.a. CELE_F59B2.6)
Gene/Insert 2
  Gene/Insert name: unc-119
  Species: C. briggsae
  Insert size (bp): 1971
Terms and licenses: Academic/Nonprofit Terms; Industry Terms: Not Available to Industry
How to cite: pOD2045-intControl was a gift from Karen Oegema (Addgene plasmid # 100005 ; http://n2t.net/addgene:100005 ; RRID:Addgene_100005)
