[The description below was written by a language model from this plasmid's Addgene catalogue record and pLannotate feature annotations shown in this document.]
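Description:
pOD2045-intControl is a MosSCI targeting vector built on the pCFJ151 backbone, designed for Mos1 transposon-mediated single-copy transgene insertion into the C. elegans genome. In bacteria it is maintained as a high-copy plasmid through a ColE1/pUC-type origin and selected with ampicillin via the AmpR (β-lactamase) cassette. In worms, integration events are identified with the C. briggsae unc-119(+) rescue marker, which restores normal movement in unc-119 mutant recipients. A fragment matching a C. elegans genomic gene at one end of the annotated sequence probably belongs to the homology region that directs insertion at the Mos1 site, although the record does not label the homology arms explicitly.

The payload expresses ZIF-1, a C. elegans substrate-recognition adaptor of a Cul2–ElonginB–ElonginC E3 ubiquitin ligase, under the intestine-specific elt-2 promoter according to the catalogue entry; the promoter itself is not annotated in the feature table. The zif-1 coding sequence appears as two fragments, consistent with an intron-containing copy. Downstream, the table also shows mCherry followed directly by histone H2B (his-11) and a tbb-2 terminator, suggesting a red nuclear reporter that marks expressing cells. How it is coupled to zif-1 expression is not stated.

The plasmid is the control for pOD2044-intDEG in a toolkit for GFP-mediated, tissue-specific protein degradation. It supplies ZIF-1 alone in the intestine, presumably without the GFP-targeting component of the degradation construct, so that effects of adaptor expression itself can be distinguished from targeted depletion. The sequenced record (13,857 nt) is somewhat shorter than the listed total size of 14,163 bp.
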