Features (pLannotate 1.2.2; 15 found; start..end, strand, type, name):
   1114..1329    -  CDS            GSLG1_CAEEL (fragment): Experimental evidence at protein level: Swiss-Prot protein existence level 1. From Caenorhabditis elegans.
   2203..2220    -  misc_feature   P element 5' end (fragment): No description available
   2331..3173    +  CDS            unc-119: UN119_CAEEL - Experimental evidence at protein level: Swiss-Prot protein existence level 1. Myristoyl-binding protein that acts as a cargo adapter: specifically binds the myristoyl moiety of a subset of N-terminally myristoylated proteins and is required for their localization. Plays a key role in ciliary membrane localization of proteins. Required for the establishment or function of the nervous system. From Caenorhabditis elegans.
   6643..7761    +  CDS            zif-1 (fragment): ZIF1_CAEEL - Also known as tag-6. Experimental evidence at protein level: Swiss-Prot protein existence level 1. Probable substrate recognition component of a CBC (Cul2- ElonginB-ElonginC) E3 ubiquitin-protein ligase complex which mediates the ubiquitination and subsequent proteasomal degradation of target proteins. Ensures germline precursor cell asymmetry by targeting germline proteins for destruction if expressed in non-germline cells. This process also requires elc-1, cul-2, rbx-1 and ubc-2. From Caenorhabditis elegans.
   7811..8038    +  CDS            zif-1 (fragment): ZIF1_CAEEL - Also known as tag-6. Experimental evidence at protein level: Swiss-Prot protein existence level 1. Probable substrate recognition component of a CBC (Cul2- ElonginB-ElonginC) E3 ubiquitin-protein ligase complex which mediates the ubiquitination and subsequent proteasomal degradation of target proteins. Ensures germline precursor cell asymmetry by targeting germline proteins for destruction if expressed in non-germline cells. This process also requires elc-1, cul-2, rbx-1 and ubc-2. From Caenorhabditis elegans.
   8436..9293    +  CDS            mCherry: mCherry is a basic (constitutively fluorescent) red fluorescent protein published in 2004, derived from Discosoma sp.. It is reported to be a very rapidly-maturing monomer with low acid sensitivity.
   9312..9677    +  CDS            his-11: H2B1_CAEEL - Experimental evidence at protein level: Swiss-Prot protein existence level 1. Core component of nucleosome. Nucleosomes wrap and compact DNA into chromatin, limiting DNA accessibility to the cellular machineries which require DNA as a template. Histones thereby play a central role in transcription regulation, DNA repair, DNA replication and chromosomal stability. DNA accessibility is regulated via a complex set of post-translational modifications of histones, also called histone code, and nucleosome remodeling. From Caenorhabditis elegans.
   9681..10004   +  terminator     tbb-2 terminator: tbb-2; transcription terminator for the C. elegans tubulin beta-2 gene
  10023..10041   -  promoter       T3 promoter: promoter for bacteriophage T3 RNA polymerase
  11515..11651   +  CDS            lacZα (fragment): LacZα fragment of β-galactosidase; lacZ fragment
  11657..11756   -  misc_feature   bom (fragment): basis of mobility region from pBR322
  11858..11893   -  CDS            rop (fragment): Rop protein, which maintains plasmids at low copy number; rop
  11988..12092   +  promoter       AmpR promoter: bla
  12093..12953   +  CDS            AmpR: β-lactamase; bla; confers resistance to ampicillin, carbenicillin, and related antibiotics
  13124..13712   +  rep_origin     ori: high-copy-number ColE1/pMB1/pBR322/pUC origin of replication
>Addgene plasmid #100005 | pOD2045-intControl | addgene full sequence | sequence record 193781 | Addgene NGS Result
GGGCCCTGTCGGATTATGGGCTCTTCTTTTATCCTCTACTTTCTTTCTAGAAAATGCAAATGTTGAGTCA
GAAATTGCTGAATGGAGTACAACTGCAATGGGTTTAGCTTATGTTTCTGGAACAATTACTGGTGGAATTG
TGATTGAAAAGTAAGGTTATATTTCATTTCAATAAATGTTACCACAGTATAACAAAAACAAGTTACATTG
TTCAGAGTATGTCTGAATGTATTATTATTATTGTATTTGTGCATCAGTACTGTAGTTGTACTGAAGAAGG
GTTTAAAATAATCTCAACGTTTTTAAGACGAGTTAGTGAGAATACGGTCGCAGTTAGGATGTTTGGACAT
AGTTTTATTAGATAATCGTGAACTAACTCACTATAAAAACCCGCTAACTCATTGAATAAGATAGTTTTAA
ACGTTCAAAATTTGAAGACAAAATTGTATGAATAAGTTTACAGAGTTGGTCGACGCAAGCTTCTCCTTCT
CTTCACATTTCTCAATAATTTAGCTCTAATTGCATTCGTATTCTTCGCAAAAATACGTATTCTGATTGAC
CCGATGAAATACGGATGCCTAGTTGCATTGATCATCTACGGTTATACTTATGGGTGAGGTTTTTCAAATA
TATTTTGATTTAATCGAATAATGAAATTTCAGAACTGGAGTTGGTCCAATTTCGTGGTTTATATCCTCTG
AACTGGTACCTCAAAAACATCGTAGTATTGCTCAATCTGTGGCATATTCAATGAATACTGTAATGGTGGT
TATCAGTACATTTACAGTATTACCTCTATATTCCGTTATTGGTAGTTATGCTTTCCTTATTCTATATTCA
ATTCCTTCATTTATAAGTATGCTTATATTATTTCGCTACTTACCGGAAACCAAAGGACGAGAGATTCATG
ATATTGTGAATGAACTTAAAAAAAAATGAAAACCTTTGAAAACGTTCATACGGCCGAAATTTTACTTGAT
CGAGCCAATTGAACTTTTGTTAAGACTTACAGAAAAGTGAGAGATTTTGTTACAAAAAAGTGAGAAAAAA
GCGAAAATGAACAGGAAAAAGAAGAAAAATACACCCGAAGTATCATATAAAAATTAAAAAGATTGTTTGA
CCTGGCGGAACTTTTTTGCAAAAACTCTGAATATCCATGGCACATGCTTCGTGCAAAACAGGATCCAAAT
GAATATCAACAAGAGATTCTTGAAGACGACGAGCCACTTGCTCAGAGCATTGCTTATCTCGAATGAGACC
CTTGTTAAAATCATTTTTCAAACATTATATGACATTGTCGAAATGTCCTCCTGATTCCATGATGGTAGCA
AACTCACTTCGTCTTTGAGCCAATTTATCCAAGTCCTTGTAAAAAGTATTCGAAAATTGTTAACGGATAA
AATGTTTATTATAATATCAAAAACAATTTGTCAGTTGACCACTTTTTGATATATTTGACAGAAACCGGGA
TGAATTGGCTCAAAGTTAGGGCGCCCTTCTATTACAGGGTTTCTGATAACAAACCGGTTATTAACTCCCA
ACAAGGGATGATTTCAATTCATCATGCTCAAATTGACCCAAATTAAGTTACATGACAAATTCATCGCCCT
TTTCAACTCTTCTTGGCTCATCATCTGTTATTCTGTTCCTATTCTGTCTGCACCCTATACCCCTTTGCAT
ACTCTCTCGTCATTCCTTTCTTGGATAGTGTCTTCTTCTCCCCAGCTCTGCTACTTCTATGACTTGCGCC
CGCTGCTTTTCCGCTCGTTCCTCTCCTCTCTGACGTCTTCTTCTGCTTCTTTTCTCCTTCCTTTTTCCCT
TCTCAATCTTCCTCTTTTTCCCATTTCTGTCAATCATTCGAAGAAGAAGAAGAAGAAGACCCTCATTCAT
TTCATTTTTTTTTCTGTCGGTGTGTGCTGCTCGGTTAAGAGTGAGCTCTCTATTCCACGTCTTCTTCTTT
TTCTTCTTCGATTCGAATCAATCACTCCACCAAAACGCATTCGTTTTTGGGATTCACCCCGCGGTTCGCA
ATAGGTTTCTTTTTCAAATTATTAGCGTTATAAATAGAAAAATGGTGGAGTTTCAATAAAAATGATAATT
TACAAAGTGTATTTTGATTACATGTACTCAAAAAGGTTGAAATTTTTCATACCAGTTTTCCGGAAATCCA
TCTGATATCATTATCGTATTTTTCTTTTTAAAAATGTTTTCAAAAAAAAACAAAATATAGCTGGTTATTT
GGCACCCTCTAATTACCATTTTCCTGTCACACCACACTCTTTTCCTTCTTCCACTTCTTTCCGTTTTCAG
CCGCTTCCAACCAAACCGATATGAAAGCCGAGCAACAACGATCGATTCCACCCGGCTCGGCGACCTTCCC
GTCGCAGGTGAGACTCAGAAAACTAGAGAAACCGCTCAACTAACTCTTGATATCCGATTTCATTCTTTTC
TCTTTTCTTTTTGTTGAACTTTTCCATATTTCCAGATGCCACGGCCACCACCAAGCACCGAACAAGGAAT
CACAACGGAATCGGAGCTTGCGAAGAAAGCTCAAATCACTCCGAACGACGTTTTAGCACTTCCGGGAATC
ACTCAAGGTATCTTGCTCCCTTTGGATTTCAGTTTAAAACATAAATTTAGGATTCTTATGCTCCCCATCT
GCGAACATCTATAACATCGAGTTCACCAAGTTCCAAATCCGTGATCTGGACACTGAGCAAGTGCTTTTCG
AGATCGCCAAACCGGAGAACGATCAGGAGAATGATGAGTCGCCACAGGAGTCGGCAAGATACGTGCGTTA
TAGATTTGCTCCAAACTTTTTGAAACTCAAAACGGTCGGAGCAACTGTGGAATTCAAAGTAGGAGACATC
CCAATCCATCATTTCCGAATGATCGAACGTCACTTCTTCAAAGATCGCCTTCTGAAGTGTTTTGACTTTG
AATTCGGATTCTGTATTCCGAATTCACGAAACAACTGTGAACATATCTATGAGTTCCCTCAACTCTCTCA
ACAACTCAGTGAGTCATTATTCTAAAAAGTACAATTCAAAAGACTAATCTCTTTTTCAGTGGACGACATG
ATCAACAATCCAAACGAGACTCGTTCTGACAGCTTCTATTTCGTCGATAACAAACTCGTCATGCACAACA
AAGCCGACTACTCATATGATGCATAAATATTTAATACAAAAATGTTCTGGATAATTATTCTGTCGAATAG
AAAAAAAACTCCAAATGTGATTAAATTCCAATAATTCCTGTCTAGTTTGTTCCTTCCCCTTCCCCTTCTC
ATGTTCAATGCATTCCTAAGCTTTTCAGTTCCCCCCTTGTTTCTATATTTTTTCGCTGTCCTGTCACACT
CGCTAAAAACACTAATCACACGGAAATCTGTTTTCAATAAAAACTCCAACTTTAACTCATTTTCAATTTC
AACTGAAAGATTTTTTCATTAGAGAATGTCTAGAACTAGGCCCGGGCTACGTAATACGACTCACTTAAGG
CCTTGACTAGAGGGTACCAGAGCTCATACATCTTTACCGGCACCAGAAGAAATCACCGCTAACCAATGTT
CAGTTTTTACCTGAATATCCCTGAAAGTACAAAAAAATCAATGTTCAATCAAGTTTTTGCATGCCTTCGT
GTGATGGCTCGCACCAAGTATTCTGACAGTTATAAAATGTTTCCTGTGATCATGAATTTGAAAAAAAAAG
AACTGATGGGAAAATGTGATATTCATAAATGAAATGTTTAATAAACAAAAAAGAACCGTCATCACAAATC
TACTCTGAAACGTTCACAGTTCCTAATTGACCAATTCAGAATTTTTTGTACTGACTTAATAAATATAAAT
TTACAGTTTTAAGAAACATAAATTGAATTATATAAATAAAAAAAAAAAAACTAAAATGAAGACGTGATGG
AATGTTTCACGTATTAAAAAAGCTCTCGGACCGTTTGACATCCAGAAATTATGTGAAAGTGATTTTCTAA
CCCTTTGACGTCAAAAAAGTTTTTCTTTTTTGAAAGATACGCTGTTTAGAAATACTTATACAGCTGATTT
TAGAATCTCCAAAAAACCTTCAATTACTTAACAAACTTTCTAAATAAAGAATTTTGATTTTGATTTTCTT
TGAACTTCAAACCCCCCGTTAAAAAACCAAATTAAAAAAAAGATACCAGATTAATTTTAAAGTGAAAAAT
ATAAATTTATTCCCGACTGTTAAAAACGGTTTATAAACGGAGTCACAACACTCATATACAACTATCGACA
CCAAATAAATAACTTCGAAAGCTAATTGTGTCATTTCGGATATAGAGAGTAGTGTGAGCAGATGTGTTTT
TGCAGAACTAAATTGATGACACTATTATGGAATATAATGACCAAATGTTAAATGTGTTAAGGTTTGATAT
CAAAACCTGTATTTTCTTTTTATACAGAATTGATAATGTTATCTTCAATTGATTTCTACTTCTGAGCTAC
GGCGATACGAGGACGCATTCTCAACGATAATGTTGCCATTTTGTCCTGATAATTTTTTTACTGATTGTTT
CAGAACACCCATAGTTTTTCTCTATTAAACGTTCATCCTTGACTTCCCCGAGTTTGCTGGCTGAATAGGA
AATTTGAAGACAAAAAGGAAAGAATCGGCTCAAACGTCATGCAACTGATAAGGCGACCGTACTTCATTTC
AAAAGAAGCTCACTTACTGAGCGCAAACATTGAGAAATGAGAGCAAAAGAAGTGGTTTTACAACATGCTA
ATGTTTTTAGACCTTGTACCCAATAATATTACTGTAGTATACAGTTCGGAGAGCATATGGTTGAAATCTT
GAAATACCAATTTATCACTAGTTTGATTGTGTTATCGATGTATAAAGATATATTTTATCATTTTTGATTA
TTATCTGATATTGTGGGGTGTGAAGTAATATTATGTGCGTGTGTGGCTGATTATCGAAAAAAACTGAAAA
TTATCAATTTTTCTACAGGTTATCTTTTTTTGTTTTATTTTTCATTATTGTATTCTTCATACTCCTTATC
CTGCCCGAATCACAAAAGTTCCAGACAACTTGAAGGTCGCATCACGTTTTGTTTATAAGAATGTTGAACT
GGTCAGCTTTGGAGACAGAACTGTCCTCCAAATGTTGAATATGTTTCCGTAAAACACACTGTGTAACAAA
AAGCGTACCCTTTGATCCGGTATTCTTGAAAAAAAACATAGAAGGGCGTACTTTTCATATCTCACAAATA
TGCGTTTTTTATTTTATAATAATATCATTTATTGATAATTATATGTATTTGTATGTTTTCTTGTCTTTAA
AATTATGGTGTGACATCACAGTTTAAAAATTATATGAAAACTAATGAGTGAAAAGTTAAAAATGTATAGT
TTGCCGTATTTTCTCCATTAGTATTGTATTCAAAACTTATTTCCAATTGGTGAGCACTATAAACTTTGTA
GGGTAATTGAGGTTCAATACTAATTTTTGAATATCTAGCTTTTGACAAATTATTCAAGTTTTGACAATGA
TGCCTTATCAAATTAAAAAAAATTACCATAAATTCTTGAAAGCTTTTGATTTTGTTTCACTCTGTGAAGG
ATAGTAATTTATCAACATTTTAACTAGATACATCTGTTCTGGCAATAAATTAAAGCAAGACTATTACTAT
GTGCAGTATTAATAGCTGCATTGCAACTTGTTTGAAAGTTTCAGTGAAAACGCAAAAACTCAATTTAATT
TTCAAGTTTGTTTGCAAAATTGGATATATGTATCCATCAAAAGTCTGATCGCCTGTTTTATCTACTTATT
GTCTCCTCAGTTGATTTTTTTGTAGTTATTATAAACGCTACTTTGAAACCAATATTTTCTTCCTCATTCC
ACTTTTTTCAATTACCAACTACCGTACATGCAATGATGGGCGGACCCGAGTCCCATGTTTGGCTGGAAGT
GGGTGGTTGTCTGCGTATATGAGCGACAGAGGTCGGGGCTGAAACTGATAAGAATAGTCGACACTAACGC
CATAATCGCTAGCCAGCCATCATGCACACCGAGCTCGGTGTGCACACCATCTTTCTTTTCAAACCAATAC
GCTTTGTGCCTTCATTGACAATTTTCTTTTTGATAAAATCAGCCTATCTATACTTCCCAATCATTTTTAG
TCTTATCGTTGAACAGCTATCGAGGTGCCACTGTTTTCACTGATATCTTCTAAGTTACTATGGCATTAAC
ATCTTTGTGTTCTTATTTTATGGGTTATTTTAATTAATTTTTGCAGTTAATTTTTGGAATGAGCAAGAAA
ATGTTAATTGTAATATCTTCGTCTGAAAATTGTCTTCAAATAGTTTTAATTTTAAAGGCAGTATTTAAGA
AAATACACTTCTCGAAGCATTTTTGAATTTTTGAATTTTTAAACTGCTTGATGTTTTAGGTGCCACTGTT
TTCATTGATAAGTTTTGATGTATAAATGCTTGATTTTCTTGGCATTCTAATAAAATAGAAACTAGAAAAT
AGATTATAGAATGAGTGAGTGTTCCGCGAGTACCAGTCAGTTATCTACTTTCTGTGTAAATGAGATACCA
TGGAAGTTGGTTCCACAGGTAAAAATCTTGAAAACCACTCAGTTTCGACAAAACAAAAATTTCAGACTTG
CGACGAATTCAGCGAATACGAGTTCATAGATGAAAAATATAGGTGAGGATCTCTAGATATATATCTATTA
AATTTTATAACCTTTTCAGGCGCCTTTCTGACGTAGAATCGTTTGTCTGGAAGTGGTCGCCGTGTGGAAG
ATATGGAATTGATCTTCCGGGCGGTCGTGACGTCATTAACCAACAACTACGTGACCGTATGGCTGTATTC
GATCTACATACGAACAAATGGACCCTATACACCATGGACCGTGGTGCTTTCGAAATTCCACGAGTTTGCT
TTCTCTACTGGGCACGAAACGATATAATCGGCACAATAACCCTTGTAGTAAGTGTCCGATCTACCATACC
TAATCCAAAAAATAAAATTTCAGAAAGACTATGAAGCAGGACCGGATGATGAAATTCCATTGAAATTCAA
GCAATCATTCTTCTACGTATCTCACGAAACACAGACATTAGTGTACTCTGGTTCATGCAAGTACCGTACG
AATAAAACAATCGTAGCATCTTATTGGTACCATATTTTCGAAAATCGACGTGGCGAACCGTTCATTGATC
ACAATAACTACCTGTGGTTGGTATTCTCAAACGGAGTGGATTCTCTGATTCTTCTTCCATTTATTCCAAC
TTCAACGTGTTTCAAAGCGAAATGTGTATCATTTGATATGAACGATATCGTCAGTCAATTCACTGGTATT
CGCGTATTTCTCGATCCATTTGTATCATCTCACTACGTGCCATGGGTCTACAGAAATGACGTTAATTTTT
TCATTAGGATTGATTCGCATTCATTTATCGAGGAGCAAAACCGGGACTATGGTCTAGATCCGCAAATTGA
TAACCCGGAGACGAAACCGCACAGAGGAGTATTTCAACTTCGTGTGAATTTGAAAGATGTCATCGAAAAG
GGCGAAAAAGATGCGATTCATGCAGTTAATCCTGAAACAATAGAGACAAGATTCAATCGAGGTGACATTG
AACTATGGCGAAAAATCAGCGATGAGCTCCGTCAAGAACATCAGAGCATAGCACAGCATGGCAAAATGGT
TGTAGTACAACGATGGTCACACTTTACTGTTGATATGGGGCTCAGCAAGAAAATGAGAACCGTAGGATAT
GAAAATATTATTTGTTGATAGTTTATTAATTTAATTTCAGCGTGTTGCCGATTTGGACGCCCGTGATTAC
TGTTGCAGCCATAAGCCACGTAATTCGTCATTCTGCTGTATTGACTTGGACAGCGAGCGAATCAAGGCTG
TGGATGCTCTCATTCTTGGGTACAAATTAATCTATTTTTTTCCTAAGTATTTTTTTTTCAGAACTGACGT
GGTTCTTCCCCATCCTAGTGGCTCTGTATTCCTATTTCGATACAAGGAAAATTATGGTAATCCCTCCACC
AAATAGACGTTTTCTTCATCGTAATTTTTCAGGGATGAGTTATTGCGAGCTTCCATTCTTCCAGCCACTT
TCATTGAAGCTAAAATGTATTCAAGTTCTCAAGGAATCTGTCGAAATCGACCCAAGTTACTATAGAATCA
AATGCTGCCTTAAAATGCAAGAAGAACTTGAAAAAGAAACTGCCGAAAATTTGTGCACGATAAATATTCA
ACAATAATGGTCTCTTCTCAATAAAGGTTGTATATTTATTCATCTTATTGAATCTGCCATTTCCTCGTTT
TTGCGAGTTTATATACCTTCCAATTTTCTTTCTATTGTATTTTCAACTTCTAATTTTAATTCAGGGAAAC
TGCTTCAACGCATCATGGGAGGTAGGGCCGGCTCTGTCTCAAAGGGTGAAGAAGATAACATGGCAATTAT
TAAAGAGTTTATGCGTTTCAAGGTGCATATGGAGGGATCTGTCAATGGGCATGAGTTTGAAATTGAAGGT
GAAGGAGAAGGCCGACCATATGAGGGAACACAAACCGCAAAACTAAAGGTAAGTTTAAACATATATATAC
TAACTAACCCTGATTATTTAAATTTTCAGGTAACTAAAGGCGGACCATTACCATTCGCCTGGGACATCCT
CTCTCCACAGTTCATGTATGGAAGTAAAGCTTATGTTAAACATCCGGCAGATATACCAGATTATTTGAAA
CTTTCATTCCCGGAGGGTTTTAAGTGGGAACGCGTAATGAATTTTGAAGACGGAGGAGTTGTTACAGTGA
CGCAAGACTCAAGGTAAGTTTAAACAGTTCGGTACTAACTAACCATACATATTTAAATTTTCAGCCTCCA
AGATGGAGAATTTATTTATAAAGTCAAACTTCGAGGAACGAATTTCCCCTCGGATGGACCTGTTATGCAG
AAGAAGACTATGGGATGGGAAGCTTCAAGTGAAAGAATGTACCCTGAAGACGGTGCTCTTAAGGGAGAGA
TTAAACAACGTCTTAAATTGAAAGATGGAGGACATTACGATGCTGAGGTAAGTTTAAACATGATTTTACT
AACTAACTAATCTGATTTAAATTTTCAGGTGAAGACAACTTACAAAGCCAAAAAACCAGTTCAGCTGCCA
GGAGCGTACAATGTTAATATTAAACTGGATATCACCTCCCACAACGAGGATTACACTATCGTTGAGCAAT
ATGAAAGAGCTGAAGGGCGGCACTCGACAGGTGGCATGGATGAATTGTATAAGGGAGGAGGAGGAGGTGG
AATGCCACCAAAGCCATCTGCCAAGGGAGCCAAGAAGGCCGCCAAGACCGTTACGAAGCCAAAGGACGGA
AAGAAGAGACGTCATGCCCGTAAGGAATCATACTCCGTCTACATCTACCGTGTCCTCAAGCAAGTTCATC
CAGACACTGGAGTTTCCTCCAAAGCCATGTCTATCATGAACTCTTTTGTCAACGATGTCTTCGAGCGTAT
TGCTGCTGAAGCATCCCGTCTTGCTCACTACAACAAGCGTTCCACAATCTCATCCCGCGAAATTCAGACC
GCTGTCCGTCTGATCCTTCCAGGAGAGCTTGCCAAGCACGCCGTGTCTGAGGGAACCAAGGCCGTTACCA
AGTACACTTCCAGCAAGTAAATGCAAGATCCTTTCAAGCATTCCCTTCTTCTCTATCACTCTTCTTTCTT
TTTGTCAAAAAATTCTCTCGCTAATTTATTTGCTTTTTTAATGTTATTATTTTATGACTTTTTATAGTCA
CTGAAAAGTTTGCATCTGAGTGAAGTGAATGCTATCAAAATGTGATTCTGTCTGATGTACTTTCACAATC
TCTCTTCAATTCCATTTTGAAGTGCTTTAAACCCGAAAGGTTGAGAAAAATGCGAGCGCTCAAATATTTG
TATTGTGTTCGTTGAGTGACCCAACAAAAAGAGGAAACTTTATTGTGCCGCCAAGAAAAAAGTCTCATTG
CAGCTTTTGTTCCCTTTAGTGAGGGTTAATTCATTCGAAGATCTGCCCACTAGTGAGTCGTATTATAAGT
GCAAGTAAGATCAGTGTTTGTTTCGATATCAGTCTGTTTCGTAACGGTCTTCTGTATAACTACAAAAAAG
AATAAAAAACCGTATCACAACTGAGAAAAAAGACAAAACTTATTGAACAGTGTTCCTTTCAAAAAATTAT
TTTGTAAAAAATCGAGTTTTTCTCCAAAATAACGCACGCAATCAAAAACAAGAAAACTAACGTGTTCTCC
TGGGCGTGGAACTCCTTATCAAGATTACCATTATTGTCTGTCAGAATTGATATTTCAATTATTTCATATC
TAGACAAACCCGGGTGTCTTGCATTTATTAGTACTGTGAGTTTACATACAAACGAGGCTTACTCAGATAA
CATAGAGTCACCTCTAATTAGCAAAAACCCATTTCTAATTAGCTATTTCGACCAGTTCTAAAGTCACCGT
AATTAGAAATGGTTTTTGTAGCTTTTCTAATTAGAAATGACCCCGAGATAAGTGAAATATGGCATTTTCT
GGGTTTTCTAGTAAGAAATGATCCCGCACGTAGTGATTCCGCGTTACAAGCCAAATTCAAATTAAAAAAG
TATATTACACAATTCAAGTTACATTATTTTCAGGAAACAATGGCGAAGAGCAAAGCAGAGATTCAAAAGG
AGGAAAGAGACAACAGATATGAACGAAGACTTCTTGAAAAGAGAAAGAGACATGAGGTGAGTAACCATGA
TAATAAATAATCAAGTAAGGGCTATAGATTTATAAATTCTGGAGTTAACAGTTTCGAAAAAAAGTAGTTT
TCATATGTGCGAAGGAATATCAAAAATAGGGGAATAGCCTAAACGAGTGAGAAAATTAAATGTTTGTTAT
TTTTTCAAAAATGTCTGCAGGGCCGTTATCCTTTCAAATGCACTCTATCAAACATAGATCATATCCATCA
TATCTTATCCAGAATTTATATCATATCCAAGATTGAGAGCGTTTCAAGGAAAATCTCAAACAACCATACA
ATTTTGTAGATCGACAACAAGGCCTCCACTTCTTCATCGATGGCCTCTGCAGCACCTGCACCACCAAGTT
TGTATTTTTCATATTAATATAAAGTGAGCCACGCATAGTCGTTTTTAGGATTTTTGCCAGATCGATGTCG
CGCAAACAGACTGTTTTTTTTTCTTTGAAAGCCGTGCGTGACATGGGCCACGGATTGTAACGCCGCGCTG
GATGGATAAAAATTTATTCAGTTTTTTAGCCTTTACAAAATATGGTTCGACTACTTTCTTTATTTTTACA
TTTTTATAGGTGCTCATTGAGCTGAGATATTTTGGGTATAATCGGAAAATCGCTGATTTTGGTCATTTTT
CTGCACTAAAGATTACACAAAAAGTTCAGTATTTAGATTCATTGTTGAAAATTGGGGATGATCTACAGAT
ACATATCGCCGTGTTCAAAAACACACGTGCTGTGACGTCGTGACTGGGGAAAACCCTGGCGTTACCCAAC
TTAATCGCCTTGCAGCACATCCCCCTTTCGCCAGCTGGCGTAATAGCGAAGAGGCCCGCACCGATCGCCC
TTCCCAACAGTTGCGCAGCCTGAATGGCGAATGGCGCCTGATGCGGTATTTTCTCCTTACGCATCTGTGC
GGTATTTCACACCGCATATGGTGCACTCTCAGTGCAATCTGCTCTGATGCCGCATAGTTAAGCCAGCCCC
GACACCCGCCAACACCCGCTGACGCGCCCTGACGGGCTTGTCTGCTCCCGGCATCCGCTTACAGACAAGC
TGTGACCGTCTCCGGGAGCTGCATGTGTCAGAGGTTTTCACCGTCATCACCGAAACGCGCGAGACGAAAG
GGCCTCGTGATACGCCTATTTTTATAGGTTAATGTCATGATAATAATGGTTTCTTAGACGTCAGGTGGCA
CTTTTCGGGGAAATGTGCGCGGAACCCCTATTTGTTTATTTTTCTAAATACATTCAAATATGTATCCGCT
CATGAGACAATAACCCTGATAAATGCTTCAATAATATTGAAAAAGGAAGAGTATGAGTATTCAACATTTC
CGTGTCGCCCTTATTCCCTTTTTTGCGGCATTTTGCCTTCCTGTTTTTGCTCACCCAGAAACGCTGGTGA
AAGTAAAAGATGCTGAAGATCAGTTGGGTGCACGAGTGGGTTACATCGAACTGGATCTCAACAGCGGTAA
GATCCTTGAGAGTTTTCGCCCCGAAGAACGTTTTCCAATGATGAGCACTTTTAAAGTTCTGCTATGTGGC
GCGGTATTATCCCGTATTGACGCCGGGCAAGAGCAACTCGGTCGCCGCATACACTATTCTCAGAATGACT
TGGTTGAGTACTCACCAGTCACAGAAAAGCATCTTACGGATGGCATGACAGTAAGAGAATTATGCAGTGC
TGCCATAACCATGAGTGATAACACTGCGGCCAACTTACTTCTGACAACGATCGGAGGACCGAAGGAGCTA
ACCGCTTTTTTGCACAACATGGGGGATCATGTAACTCGCCTTGATCGTTGGGAACCGGAGCTGAATGAAG
CCATACCAAACGACGAGCGTGACACCACGATGCCTGTAGCAATGGCAACAACGTTGCGCAAACTATTAAC
TGGCGAACTACTTACTCTAGCTTCCCGGCAACAATTAATAGACTGGATGGAGGCGGATAAAGTTGCAGGA
CCACTTCTGCGCTCGGCCCTTCCGGCTGGCTGGTTTATTGCTGATAAATCTGGAGCCGGTGAGCGTGGGT
CTCGCGGTATCATTGCAGCACTGGGGTCAGATGGTAAGCCCTCCCGTATCGTAGTTATCTACACGACGGG
GAGTCAGGCAACTATGGATGAACGAAATAGACAGATCGCTGAGATAGGTGCCTCACTGATTAAGCATTGG
TAACTGTCAGACCAAGTTTACTCATATATACTTTAGATTGATTTAAAACTTCATTTTTAATTTAAAAGGA
TCTAGGTGAAGATCCTTTTTGATAATCTCATGACCAAAATCCCTTAACGTGAGTTTTCGTTCCACTGAGC
GTCAGACCCCGTAGAAAAGATCAAAGGATCTTCTTGAGATCCTTTTTTTCTGCGCGTAATCTGCTGCTTG
CAAACAAAAAAACCACCGCTACCAGCGGTGGTTTGTTTGCCGGATCAAGAGCTACCAACTCTTTTTCCGA
AGGTAACTGGCTTCAGCAGAGCGCAGATACCAAATACTGTTCTTCTAGTGTAGCCGTAGTTAGGCCACCA
CTTCAAGAACTCTGTAGCACCGCCTACATACCTCGCTCTGCTAATCCTGTTACCAGTGGCTGCTGCCAGT
GGCGATAAGTCGTGTCTTACCGGGTTGGACTCAAGACGATAGTTACCGGATAAGGCGCAGCGGTCGGGCT
GAACGGGGGGTTCGTGCACACAGCCCAGCTTGGAGCGAACGACCTACACCGAACTGAGATACCTACAGCG
TGAGCTATGAGAAAGCGCCACGCTTCCCGAAGGGAGAAAGGCGGACAGGTATCCGGTAAGCGGCAGGGTC
GGAACAGGAGAGCGCACGAGGGAGCTTCCAGGGGGAAACGCCTGGTATCTTTATAGTCCTGTCGGGTTTC
GCCACCTCTGACTTGAGCGTCGATTTTTGTGATGCTCGTCAGGGGGGCGGAGCCTATGGAAAAACGCCAG
CAACGCGGCCTTTTTACGGTTCCTGGTCTTTTGCTGGCCTTTTGCTCACATGTTCTTTCCTGCGTTATCC
CCTGATTCTGTGGATAACCGTATTACCGCCTTTGAGTGAGCTGATACCAGCGGATAACAATTTCACA
